>Addgene plasmid #192235 | eIF3a- pMK289 (mAID-mClover-NeoR) plasmid | addgene full sequence | sequence record 381191 | Addgene NGS Result
CGTTGGCCGATTCATTAATGCAGCTGGCACGACAGGTTTCCCGACTGGAAAGCGGGCAGTGAGCGCAACG
CAATTAATGTGAGTTAGCTCACTCATTAGGCACCCCAGGCTTTACACTTTATGCTTCCGGCTCGTATGTT
GTGTGGAATTGTGAGCGGATAACAATTTCACACAGGAAACAGCTATGACCATGATTACGCCAAGCTATTT
AGGTGACACTATAGAATACTCAAGCTATGCATCAAGCTTGGTACCACTAGTAACGGCCGCCAGTGTGCTG
GAATTCGCCCTTATTACTACAAATTACTTGTTGAAAGAATCTATCTTCAAAAGAAAGAAAATTAGGAAAG
AGAATTTAAACGATTCCTCCAAACCATACATTTATAAATATTGTCATATTTAAAATGCTTGAAAGGCATG
AATTCTCCATTAATGGAAAAGCAGTTTGCTATTGGCAACAGAAAAAAACTCAGCGATAATTTACCAAATG
CTTTAAAATTTAAAAGCTATACTGTTTGGATTCACACTTGCGCAGTAATCTTGTCATTACAACAACTGCA
AATTGCTTTGTACTCACCTTCTCTCAAGTAAAATCTAAAGAAAACCCCACCGTATCCAATGTTTGTAATG
TTTACTTCAAGTGAATCTAAAAAATTTCTAAATTTAGTTTATGGTAAATACCTCAAAATACCTAAAATAG
GTACGTATCAACCACTTAAGGGTGTGAAAATTGTTTCAGATTCACTGCTTTAAAGGGTCTTCAAATATAT
TTTAACAGAACCTTACTTCATTCCAAATTATTATCAGATATTTCAAAATCAAAAAAAAAGTATCAGTTCT
ATACCAAGATAAAGGTGTTACTCAATACCTGAAGGGTCACATTTTAAATTTATTTTTTAGTTTTTCTTTT
TTGTCAACAAATGATTGATGAAATAATGCAACACCCTTAAATTCCAGAAAATGGCATGGTTTTTCCAACC
TCCTGTGGATATGGTGCATGATCAATCTATTATATAGGATTAATACAAGTTCATGCTTTTTGTGTTATGG
TGAAACAACATTAAAGAATCCAATTTAGATTGGTTGAAGCACAAGTATAATAATCCTTGAATGTGATCAA
ACCTATTTAAGACACCAGTTTAAATCCATTATCTTGAGACTTAGGATCCAACGACCCAACACCGTGCGTT
TTATTCTGTCTTTTTATTGCCGTCATAGCGCGGGTTCCTTCCGGTATTGTCTCCTTCCGTGTTTCAGTTA
GCCTCCCCCTAGGGTGGGCGAAGAACTCCAGCATGAGATCCCCGCGCTGGAGGATCATCCAGCCGGCGTC
CCGGAAAACGATTCCGAAGCCCAACCTTTCATAGAAGGCGGCGGTGGAATCGAAATCTCGTGATGGCAGG
TTGGGCGTCGCTTGGTCGGTCATTTCGAACCCCAGAGTCCCGCTCAGAAGAACTCGTCAAGAAGGCGATA
GAAGGCGATGCGCTGCGAATCGGGAGCGGCGATACCGTAAAGCACGAGGAAGCGGTCAGCCCATTCGCCG
CCAAGCTCTTCAGCAATATCACGGGTAGCCAACGCTATGTCCTGATAGCGGTCCGCCACACCCAGCCGGC
CACAGTCGATGAATCCAGAAAAGCGGCCATTTTCCACCATGATATTCGGCAAGCAGGCATCGCCATGGGT
CACGACGAGATCCTCGCCGTCGGGCATGCTCGCCTTGAGCCTGGCGAACAGTTCGGCTGGCGCGAGCCCC
TGATGCTCTTCGTCCAGATCATCCTGATCGACAAGACCGGCTTCCATCCGAGTACGTGCTCGCTCGATGC
GATGTTTCGCTTGGTGGTCGAATGGGCAGGTAGCCGGATCAAGCGTATGCAGCCGCCGCATTGCATCAGC
CATGATGGATACTTTCTCGGCAGGAGCAAGGTGAGATGACAGGAGATCCTGCCCCGGCACTTCGCCCAAT
AGCAGCCAGTCCCTTCCCGCTTCAGTGACAACGTCGAGCACAGCTGCGCAAGGAACGCCCGTCGTGGCCA
GCCACGATAGCCGCGCTGCCTCGTCTTGCAGTTCATTCAGGGCACCGGACAGGTCGGTCTTGACAAAAAG
AACCGGGCGCCCCTGCGCTGACAGCCGGAACACGGCGGCATCAGAGCAGCCGATTGTCTGTTGTGCCCAG
TCATAGCCGAATAGCCTCTCCACCCAAGCGGCCGGAGAACCTGCGTGCAATCCATCTTGTTCAATCATGC
GAAACGATCCTCATCCTGTCTCTTGATCAGAGCTTGATCCCCTGCGCCATCAGATCCTTGGCGGCAAGAA
AGCCATCCAGTTTACTTTGCAGGGCTTCCCAACCTTACCAGAGGGCGCCCCAGCTGGCAATTCCGGTTCG
CTTGCTGTCCATAAAACCGCCCAGTCTAGCTATCGCCATGTAAGCCCACTGCAAGCTACCTGCTTTCTCT
TTGCGCTTGCGTTTTCCCTTGTCCAGATAGCCCAGTAGCTGACATTCATCCGGGGTCAGCACCGTTTCTG
CGGACTGGCTTTCTACGTGAAAAGGATCTAGGTGAAGATCCTTTTTGATAATCTCATGCCTGACATTTAT
ATTCCCCAGAACATCAGGTTAATGGCGTTTTTGATGTCATTTTCGCGGTGGCTGAGATCAGCCACTTCTT
CCCCGATAACGGAGACCGGCACACTGGCCATATCGGTGGTCATCATGCGCCAGCTTTCATCCCCGATATG
CACCACCGGGTAAAGTTCACGGGAGACTTTATCTGACAGCAGACGTGCACTGGCCAGGGGGATCACCATC
CGTCGCCCCGGCGTGTCAATAATATCACTCTGTACATCCACAAACAGACGATAACGGCTCTCTCTTTTAT
AGGTGTAAACCTTAAACTGCCGTACGTATAGGCTGCGCAACTGTTGGGAAGGGCGATCGGTGCGGGCCTC
TTCGCTATTACGCCAGCTGGCGAAAGGGGGATGTGCTGCAAGGCGATTAAGTTGGGTAACGCCAGGGTTT
TCCCAGTCACGACGTTGTAAAACGACGGCCAGTGAATTGTAATACGACTCACTATAGGGCGAATTGGGCC
CTCTAGATGCATGCTCGAGCGGCCGCCAGTGTGATGGATATCTGCAGAATTCGCCCTTTTACTCAATGGT
CATGTTGTAAAGTGCACTTATCTCTAAATTCAAAGTACAGTAGTAGACTAAATTGGATAGCAGGCAATAT
ATATAAAGTTTACTTAATAAAAATGAAAAAAATTGTTATTTAAAAGCAGCTTCCTGGCAGATTAAGCACA
AAGTAGAAACATTTTCTCTGAAATTGTAACAGAAGTTTATTCTGTTTTAAAATATATGTATTTTTCATTT
TTAAAATCCTCATTTTTCTCTTGGTTTTTAAAAATTAATTTTCCATATGTCTTGACATCCTGTTATGAGA
GAATTTTTCTCTCATAGCCATAACTTTAAAAACTCCTGTATTTTGTATGGTTAATTTGCTGTTAAAATTC
TTCAAGAGCCAAAAATCCTTTCAGTTATAAAATTTTCATTCAGCCAGATTTTTGCCACCTTGTCTTACGG
GTTTATACTAACTGTAGTCCTTCCCAGGCTAGTGGTTTCTGCCTGTTTTCAGATTTTGAGTTTTATCTGT
ACATTTGTATGTTAAAGATTGTCAGAAATTGTATGAGCTTTCATTATGATTTCTGTATTTAACAATACAG
AATTTAACAGAATTTCTGTATTTAACAATGATTTCTGTATTTAACAATCTTTAGTACAGGAATTTTGAGT
AATTTGAGCCAATAGAATATAGTACTAACTTAATTTTTTTTTTTTAATTAAACTTTTTAGTAAGTTCTTG
GAGACGTGCTGATGACAGGAAAGATGACCGGGTGGAAGAGCGGGACCCTCCTCGTCGAGTTCCTCCCCCA
GCTCTTTCAAGAGACCGAGAAAGAGACCGAGACCGAGAAAGAGAAGGTGAAAAAGAGAAGGCCTCATGGA
GAGCTGAGAAAGATAGGGAATCTCTCCGTCGTACTAAAAATGAGACTGATGAAGACGGCTGGACCACAGT
ACGACGTGGAGGAGGAGGAGGAGGATCCGGTGCAGGCGCCAAGGAGAAGAGTGCTTGTCCTAAAGATCCA
GCCAAACCTCCGGCCAAGGCACAAGTTGTGGGATGGCCACCGGTGAGATCATACCGGAAGAACGTGATGG
TTTCCTGCCAAAAATCAAGCGGTGGCCCGGAGGCGGCGGCGTTCGTGAAGGTATCAATGGACGGAGCACC
GTACTTGAGGAAAATCGATTTGAGGATGTATAAAGCTAGCATGGTGAGCAAGGGCGAGGAGCTGTTCACC
GGGGTGGTGCCCATCCTGGTCGAGCTGGACGGCGACGTAAACGGCCACAAGTTCAGCGTCCGCGGCGAGG
GCGAGGGCGATGCCACCAACGGCAAGCTGACCCTGAAGTTCATCTGCACCACCGGCAAGCTGCCCGTGCC
CTGGCCCACCCTCGTGACCACCTTCGGCTACGGCGTGGCCTGCTTCAGCCGCTACCCCGACCACATGAAG
CAGCACGACTTCTTCAAGTCCGCCATGCCCGAAGGCTACGTCCAGGAGCGCACCATCTCTTTCAAGGACG
ACGGTACCTACAAGACCCGCGCCGAGGTGAAGTTCGAGGGCGACACCCTGGTGAACCGCATCGAGCTGAA
GGGCATCGACTTCAAGGAGGACGGCAACATCCTGGGGCACAAGCTGGAGTACAACTTCAACAGCCACAAC
GTCTATATCACGGCCGACAAGCAGAAGAACGGCATCAAGGCTAACTTCAAGATCCGCCACAACGTTGAGG
ACGGCAGCGTGCAGCTCGCCGACCACTACCAGCAGAACACCCCCATCGGCGACGGCCCCGTGCTGCTGCC
CGACAACCACTACCTGAGCCATCAGTCCAAGCTGAGCAAAGACCCCAACGAGAAGCGCGATCACATGGTC
CTGCTGGAGTTCGTGACCGCCGCCGGGATTACACATGGCATGGACGAGCTGTACAAGTAATCTAGATAAC
TGATCATAATCAGCCATACCACATTTGTAGAGGTTTTACTTGCTTTAAAAAACCTCCCACACCTCCCCCT
GAACCTGAAACATAAAATGAATGCAATTGTTGTTGTTAACTTGTTTATTGCAGCTTATAATGGTTACAAA
TAAAGCAATAGCATCACAAATTTCACAAATAAAGCATTTTTTTCACTGCATTCTAGTTGTGGTTTGTCCA
AACTCATCAATGTATCTTAACGCGTAAATTGTAAGCGTTAATATTTTGTTAAAATTCGCGTTAAATTTTT
GTTAAATCAGCTCATTTTTTAACCAATAGGCCGAAATCGGCAAAATCCCTTATAAATCAAAAGAATAGAC
CGAGATAGGGT
[37 nt withheld, positions 5402-5438]
AAAGAACGTGGACTCCAACGTCAAAGG
[49 nt withheld, positions 5466-5514]
T
[91 nt withheld, positions 5516-5606]
G
[124 nt withheld, positions 5608-5731]
CAGGTGGCACTTTTCGGGGAAATGTGCGCGGAACCCCTATTTGTTTATTTTTCTAAATACATTCAAATAT
GTATCCGCTCATGAGACAATAACCCTGATAAATGCTTCAATAATATTGAAAAAGGAAGAGTCCTGAGGCG
GAAAGAACCAGCTGTGGAATGTGTGTCAGTTAGGGTGTGGAAAGTCCCCAGGCTCCCCAGCAGGCAGAAG
TATGCAAAGCATGCATCTCAATTAGTCAGCAACCAGGTGTGGAAAGTCCCCAGGCTCCCCAGCAGGCAGA
AGTATGCAAAGCATGCATCTCAATTAGTCAGCAACCATAGTCCCGCCCCTAACTCCGCCCATCCCGCCCC
TAACTCCGCCCAGTTCCGCCCATTCTCCGCCCCATGGCTGACTAATTTTTTTTATTTATGCAGAGGCCGA
GGCCGCCTCGGCCTCTGAGCTATTCCAGAAGTAGTGAGGAGGCTTTTTTGGAGGCCTAGGCTTTTGCAAA
GATCGATCAAGAGACAGGATGAGGATCGTTTCGCATGATTGAACAAGATGGATTGCACGCAGGTTCTCCG
GCCGCTTGGGTGGAGAGGCTATTCGGCTATGACTGGGCACAACAGACAATCGGCTGCTCTGATGCCGCCG
TGTTCCGGCTGTCAGCGCAGGGGCGCCCGGTTCTTTTTGTCAAGACCGACCTGTCCGGTGCCCTGAATGA
ACTGCAAGACGAGGCAGCGCGGCTATCGTGGCTGGCCACGACGGGCGTTCCTTGCGCAGCTGTGCTCGAC
GTTGTCACTGAAGCGGGAAGGGACTGGCTGCTATTGGGCGAAGTGCCGGGGCAGGATCTCCTGTCATCTC
ACCTTGCTCCTGCCGAGAAAGTATCCATCATGGCTGATGCAATGCGGCGGCTGCATACGCTTGATCCGGC
TACCTGCCCATTCGACCACCAAGCGAAACATCGCATCGAGCGAGCACGTACTCGGATGGAAGCCGGTCTT
GTCGATCAGGATGATCTGGACGAAGAGCATCAGGGGCTCGCGCCAGCCGAACTGTTCGCCAGGCTCAAGG
CGAGCATGCCCGACGGCGAGGATCTCGTCGTGACCCATGGCGATGCCTGCTTGCCGAATATCATGGTGGA
AAATGGCCGCTTTTCTGGATTCATCGACTGTGGCCGGCTGGGTGTGGCGGACCGCTATCAGGACATAGCG
TTGGCTACCCGTGATATTGCTGAAGAGCTTGGCGGCGAATGGGCTGACCGCTTCCTCGTGCTTTACGGTA
TCGCCGCTCCCGATTCGCAGCGCATCGCCTTCTATCGCCTTCTTGACGAGTTCTTCTGAATTATTAACGC
TTACAATTTCCTGATGCGGTATTTTCTCCTTACGCATCTGTGCGGTATTTCACACCGCATCAGGTGGCAC
TTTTCGGGGAAATGTGCGCGGAACCCCTATTTGTTTATTTTTCTAAATACATTCAAATATGTATCCGCTC
ATGAGACAATAACCCTGATAAATGCTTCAATAATAGCACGTGAGGAGGGCCACCATGGCCAAGTTGACCA
GTGCCGTTCCGGTGCTCACCGCGCGCGACGTCGCCGGAGCGGTCGAGTTCTGGACCGACCGGCTCGGGTT
CTCCCGGGACTTCGTGGAGGACGACTTCGCCGGTGTGGTCCGGGACGACGTGACCCTGTTCATCAGCGCG
GTCCAGGACCAGGTGGTGCCGGACAACACCCTGGCCTGGGTGTGGGTGCGCGGCCTGGACGAGCTGTACG
CCGAGTGGTCGGAGGTCGTGTCCACGAACTTCCGGGACGCCTCCGGGCCGGCCATGACCGAGATCGGCGA
GCAGCCGTGGGGGCGGGAGTTCGCCCTGCGCGACCCGGCCGGCAACTGCGTGCACTTCGTGGCCGAGGAG
CAGGACTGACACGTGCTAAAACTTCATTTTTAATTTAAAAGGATCTAGGTGAAGATCCTTTTTGATAATC
TCATGACCAAAATCCCTTAACGTGAGTTTTCGTTCCACTGAGCGTCAGACCCCGTAGAAAAGATCAAAGG
ATCTTCTTGAGATCCTTTTTTTCTGCGCGTAATCTGCTGCTTGCAAACAAAAAAACCACCGCTACCAGCG
GTGGTTTGTTTGCCGGATCAAGAGCTACCAACTCTTTTTCCGAAGGTAACTGGCTTCAGCAGAGCGCAGA
TACCAAATACTGTTCTTCTAGTGTAGCCGTAGTTAGGCCACCACTTCAAGAACTCTGTAGCACCGCCTAC
ATACCTCGCTCTGCTAATCCTGTTACCAGTGGCTGCTGCCAGTGGCGATAAGTCGTGTCTTACCGGGTTG
GACTCAAGACGATAGTTACCGGATAAGGCGCAGCGGTCGGGCTGAACGGGGGGTTCGTGCACACAGCCCA
GCTTGGAGCGAACGACCTACACCGAACTGAGATACCTACAGCGTGAGCTATGAGAAAGCGCCACGCTTCC
CGAAGGGAGAAAGGCGGACAGGTATCCGGTAAGCGGCAGGGTCGGAACAGGAGAGCGCACGAGGGAGCTT
CCAGGGGGAAACGCCTGGTATCTTTATAGTCCTGTCGGGTTTCGCCACCTCTGACTTGAGCGTCGATTTT
TGTGATGCTCGTCAGGGGGGCGGAGCCTATGGAAAAACGCCAGCAACGCGGCCTTTTTACGGTTCCTGGC
CTTTTGCTGGCCTTTTGCTCACATGTTCTTTCCTGCGTTATCCCCTGATTCTGTGGATAACCGTATTACC
GCCTTTGAGTGAGCTGATACCGCTCGCCGCAGCCGAACGACCGAGCGCAGCGAGTCAGTGAGCGAGGAAG
CGGAAGAGCGCCCAATACGCAAACCGCCTCTCCCCGCG
Features (pLannotate 1.2.2; 25 found; start..end, strand, type, name):
     75..96      +  protein_bind   CAP binding site: CAP binding activates transcription in the presence of cAMP. E. coli catabolite activator protein
    111..141     +  promoter       lac promoter: promoter for the E. coli lac operon
    149..165     +  protein_bind   lac operator: The lac repressor binds to the lac operator to inhibit transcription in E. coli. This inhibition can be relieved by adding lactose or isopropyl-β-D-thiogalactopyranoside (IPTG). lac repressor encoded by lacI
    207..225     +  promoter       SP6 promoter: promoter for bacteriophage SP6 RNA polymerase
   1170..1212    -  polyA_signal   HSV TK poly(A) signal (fragment): herpes simplex virus thymidine kinase polyadenylation signal (Cole and Stacy, 1985)
   1271..1423    -  CDS            ble (fragment): BLE_KLEPN - Experimental evidence at protein level: Swiss-Prot protein existence level 1. Binding protein with a strong affinity to the bleomycin family of antibiotics. Binds to CL990; an antimitotic-antibiotic compound. From Klebsiella pneumoniae.
   1444..2238    -  CDS            NeoR/KanR: aminoglycoside phosphotransferase from Tn5; aph(3')-II (or nptII); confers resistance to neomycin, kanamycin, and G418 (Geneticin®)
   2270..2539    -  CDS            tnpA (fragment): TN5P_ECOLX - Also known as tnp. Experimental evidence at protein level: Swiss-Prot protein existence level 1. Mediates transposition of transposon Tn5 by a 'cut and paste' mechanism. First, the monomeric transposase binds the 19 bp inverted DNA repeats flanking the transposon. Then, dimerization of the DNA- bound transposase creates a synaptic DNA complex. After nicking of the first DNA strand, excision of the transposon proceeds through a series of intermediates. The transposase then mediates the insertion of the transposon at a new site by strand transfer. The activity of the wild- type tran
   2587..2890    -  CDS            ccdB (fragment): CcdB, a bacterial toxin that poisons DNA gyrase; ccdB; Plasmids containing the ccdB gene cannot be propagated in standard E. coli strains.
   2900..3047    -  CDS            lacZα (fragment): LacZα fragment of β-galactosidase; lacZ fragment
   3050..3068    +  promoter       T7 promoter: promoter for bacteriophage T7 RNA polymerase
   3843..4067    +  CDS            Eif3a (fragment): EIF3A_MOUSE - Also known as Csma, Eif3, Eif3s10. Experimental evidence at protein level: Swiss-Prot protein existence level 1. RNA-binding component of the eukaryotic translation initiation factor 3 (eIF-3) complex, which is required for several steps in the initiation of protein synthesis. The eIF-3 complex associates with the 40S ribosome and facilitates the recruitment of eIF-1, eIF-1A, eIF-2:GTP:methionyl-tRNAi and eIF-5 to form the 43S pre- initiation complex (43S PIC). The eIF-3 complex stimulates mRNA recruitment to the 43S PIC and scanning of the mRNA for AUG recognition. The eIF-3 com
   4101..4304    +  CDS            mini-AID: minimal degron from the auxin-responsive IAA17 protein of Arabidopsis thaliana (Kubota et al., 2013) acts as an auxin-inducible degron (AID) in the presence of TIR1
   4311..5030    +  CDS            mClover3: bright green-yellow fluorescent protein derived from mClover2, with improved photostability (Bajar et al., 2003) mammalian codon-optimized
   5041..5125    +  CDS            large T antigen (fragment): large T antigen from SV40 (simian virus 40)
   5148..5269    +  polyA_signal   SV40 poly(A) signal: SV40 polyadenylation signal
   5303..5731    -  rep_origin     f1 ori (sequence partly withheld): f1 bacteriophage origin of replication; arrow indicates direction of (+) strand synthesis
   5758..5862    +  promoter       AmpR promoter: bla
   5864..6221    +  promoter       SV40 promoter: SV40 enhancer and early promoter
   6256..7050    +  CDS            NeoR/KanR: aminoglycoside phosphotransferase from Tn5; aph(3')-II (or nptII); confers resistance to neomycin, kanamycin, and G418 (Geneticin®)
   7071..7121    -  misc_feature   bom (fragment): basis of mobility region from pBR322
   7148..7236    +  promoter       AmpR promoter (fragment): bla
   7256..7630    +  CDS            BleoR: antibiotic-binding protein; Sh ble from Streptoalloteichus hindustanus; confers resistance to bleomycin, phleomycin, and Zeocin™
   7768..8356    +  rep_origin     ori: high-copy-number ColE1/pMB1/pBR322/pUC origin of replication
   8539..62      +  CDS            lacI (fragment) (across the origin): lac repressor; lacI; The lac repressor binds to the lac operator to inhibit transcription in E. coli. This inhibition can be relieved by adding lactose or isopropyl-β-D-thiogalactopyranoside (IPTG).
