[The description below was written by a language model from this plasmid's Addgene catalogue record and pLannotate feature annotations shown in this document.]
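Description:
eIF3a-pMK289 (mAID-mClover-NeoR) is a homology-directed repair donor plasmid for tagging the C-terminus of the endogenous human EIF3A gene. It was built by TOPO cloning into the pCR-Blunt II-TOPO backbone. The plasmid replicates at high copy in E. coli from a ColE1/pUC-type origin and is selected with kanamycin. The feature table also shows backbone-derived elements: the lac promoter/operator, SP6 and T7 promoters, lacZα and ccdB fragments, an f1 origin and a bleomycin/Zeocin resistance gene.

The recorded insert of about 5 kb consists of EIF3A homology arms flanking the mAID-mClover-NeoR cassette named for pMK289. The annotation detects a short eIF3a coding fragment, called by similarity to the mouse protein although the record gives the species as human. This fragment lies immediately upstream of the mini-AID degron, which is followed closely by mClover3 and an SV40 polyadenylation signal, an arrangement consistent with an in-frame C-terminal fusion. Downstream, an SV40 enhancer/early promoter drives a NeoR/KanR gene, allowing G418 selection of mammalian cells that have integrated the cassette. The homology arms themselves are not annotated as features, and their lengths are not stated. Two NeoR/KanR copies are annotated in opposite orientations, along with several fragmentary features, so the exact boundaries between insert and backbone cannot be determined from the table alone.

After integration, the donor would yield eIF3a fused to an auxin-inducible degron and a green fluorescent reporter. The fusion allows the protein to be visualised and, in cells expressing the TIR1 F-box protein, rapidly depleted on auxin addition. The record does not specify a nuclease or guide RNA to be used with the donor.
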