Addgene plasmid #192235: eIF3a- pMK289 (mAID-mClover-NeoR) plasmid
Purpose: knockin donor vector of mAID-mClover-NeoR to C-terminus of endogenous human eIF3a
Depositing lab: Dieter Wolf. Depositing organization: Xiamen University. Publication: eIF3 mRNA selectivity profiling reveals eIF3k as a cancer-relevant regulator of ribosome content. Duan H, Zhang S, Zarai Y, Ollinger R, Wu Y, Sun L, Hu C, He Y, Tian G, Rad R, Kong X, Cheng Y, Tuller T, Wolf DA. EMBO J. 2023 Jun 15;42(12):e112362. doi: 10.15252/embj.2022112362. Epub 2023 May 8. PubMed 37155573.
Backbone
  Vector backbone: pCR-Blunt II-TOPO vector(Cat#450245)
  Backbone manufacturer: Thermo fisher
  Vector type: Mammalian Expression
  Selectable markers: Neomycin (select with G418)
Growth in bacteria
  Bacterial resistance: Kanamycin, 50 μg/mL
  Growth temperature: 37°C
  Growth strain: DH5alpha
  Copy number: High Copy
Gene/Insert
  Gene/Insert name: eIF3a-knockin-homology arm-mAID-mClover-NeoR
  Species: H. sapiens (human)
  Insert size (bp): 5058
  Entrez Gene: EIF3A (a.k.a. EIF3, EIF3S10, P167, TIF32, eIF3-p170, eIF3-theta, p180, p185)
  Cloning method: TOPO Cloning
  Sequencing primers: 5′ CAGGAAACAGCTATGAC; 3′ TGTAAAACGACGGCCAGT
Terms and licenses: Academic/Nonprofit Terms; Industry Terms: Not Available to Industry
Depositor comments: Please visit https://www.biorxiv.org/content/10.1101/2022.08.28.505560v2 for bioRxiv preprint.
How to cite: eIF3a- pMK289 (mAID-mClover-NeoR) plasmid was a gift from Dieter Wolf (Addgene plasmid # 192235 ; http://n2t.net/addgene:192235 ; RRID:Addgene_192235)
